>Addgene plasmid #111383 | pENTR TERRA | depositor full sequence | sequence record 209230 | pENTR TERRA sequence 3464 bps
CTTTCCTGCGTTATCCCCTGATTCTGTGGATAACCGTATTACCGCCTTTGAGTGAGCTGATACCGCTCGC
CGCAGCCGAACGACCGAGCGCAGCGAGTCAGTGAGCGAGGAAGCGGAAGAGCGCCCAATACGCAAACCGC
CTCTCCCCGCGCGTTGGCCGATTCATTAATGCAGCTGGCACGACAGGTTTCCCGACTGGAAAGCGGGCAG
TGAGCGCAACGCAATTAATACGCGTACCGCTAGCCAGGAAGAGTTTGTAGAAACGCAAAAAGGCCATCCG
TCAGGATGGCCTTCTGCTTAGTTTGATGCCTGGCAGTTTATGGCGGGCGTCCTGCCCGCCACCCTCCGGG
CCGTTGCTTCACAACGTTCAAATCCGCTCCCGGCGGATTTGTCCTACTCAGGAGAGCGTTCACCGACAAA
CAACAGATAAAACGAAAGGCCCAGTCTTCCGACTGAGCCTTTCGTTTTATTTGATGCCTGGCAGTTCCCT
ACTCTCGCGTTAACGCTAGCATGGATGTTTTCCCAGTCACGACGTTGTAAAACGACGGCCAGTCTTAAGC
TCGGGCCCCAAATAATGATTTTATTTTGACTGATAGTGACCTGTTCGTTGCAACAAATTGATGAGCAATG
CTTTTTTATAATGCCAACTTTGTACAAAAAAGCAGGCTTTAAAGGAACCAATTCAGTCGATCGACTGGAT
CCGAATTCCGCGGAATTCCGGTTGGGGTTGGGGTTGGGGTTGGGGTTGGGGTTAGGGTTGGGGTTAGGGT
TAGCGTTAGGGTTAGGGTTAGGGTTGGGGTTAGGGTTAGGGTTAGGGTTAGGGTTAGGGTTAGGGTTAGG
GTTAGGGTTAGGGTTAGGGTTAGGGTTAGGGTTAGGGTTAGGGTTAGGGTTAGGGTTAGGGTTAGGGTTA
GGGTTAGGGTTAGGGTTAGGGTTAGGGTTAGGGTTAGGGTTAGGGTTAGGGTTAGGGTTAGGGTTAGGGT
TAGGGTTAGGGTTAGGGTTAGGGTTAGGGTTAGGGTTAGGGTTAGGGTTAGGGTTAGGGTTAGGGTTAGG
GTTAGGGTTAGGGTTAGGGTTAGGGTTAGGGTTAGGGTTAGGGTTAGGGTTAGGGTTAGGGTTAGGGTTA
GGGTTAGGGTTAGGGTTAGGGTTAGGGTTAGGGTTAGGGTTAGGGTTAGGGTTAGGGTTAGGGTTAGGGT
TAGGGTTAGGGTTAGGGTTAGGGTTAGGGTTAGGGTTAGGGTTAGGGTTAGGGTTAGGGTTAGGGTTAGG
GTTAGGGTTAGGGTTAGGGTTAGGGTTAGGGTTAGGGTTAGGGTTAGGGTTAGGGTTAGGGTTAGGGTTA
GGGTTAGGGTTAGGGTTAGGGTTAGGGTTAGGGTTAGGGTTAGGGTTAGGGTTAGGGTTAGGGTTAGGGT
TAGGGTTAGGGTTAGGGTTAGGGTTAGGGTTAGGGTTAGGGTTAGGGTTAGGGTTAGGGTTAGGGTTAGG
GTTAGGGTTAGGGTTAGGGTTAGGGTTAGGGTTAGGGTTAGGGTTAGGGTTAGGGTTCGGAATTCATCGA
TGATATCAGATCGACAATTCCACTTTTTTTAATTCTCGAGATATCTAGACCCAGCTTTCTTGTACAAAGT
TGGCATTATAAGAAAGCATTGCTTATCAATTTGTTGCAACGAACAGGTCACTATCAGTCAAAATAAAATC
ATTATTTGCCATCCAGCTGATATCCCCTATAGTGAGTCGTATTACATGGTCATAGCTGTTTCCTGGCAGC
TCTGGCCCGTGTCTCAAAATCTCTGATGTTACATTGCACAAGATAAAAATATATCATCATGAACAATAAA
ACTGTCTGCTTACATAAACAGTAATACAAGGGGTGTTATGAGCCATATTCAACGGGAAACGTCGAGGCCG
CGATTAAATTCCAACATGGATGCTGATTTATATGGGTATAAATGGGCTCGCGATAATGTCGGGCAATCAG
GTGCGACAATCTATCGCTTGTATGGGAAGCCCGATGCGCCAGAGTTGTTTCTGAAACATGGCAAAGGTAG
CGTTGCCAATGATGTTACAGATGAGATGGTCAGACTAAACTGGCTGACGGAATTTATGCCTCTTCCGACC
ATCAAGCATTTTATCCGTACTCCTGATGATGCATGGTTACTCACCACTGCGATCCCCGGAAAAACAGCAT
TCCAGGTATTAGAAGAATATCCTGATTCAGGTGAAAATATTGTTGATGCGCTGGCAGTGTTCCTGCGCCG
GTTGCATTCGATTCCTGTTTGTAATTGTCCTTTTAACAGCGATCGCGTATTTCGTCTCGCTCAGGCGCAA
TCACGAATGAATAACGGTTTGGTTGATGCGAGTGATTTTGATGACGAGCGTAATGGCTGGCCTGTTGAAC
AAGTCTGGAAAGAAATGCATAAACTTTTGCCATTCTCACCGGATTCAGTCGTCACTCATGGTGATTTCTC
ACTTGATAACCTTATTTTTGACGAGGGGAAATTAATAGGTTGTATTGATGTTGGACGAGTCGGAATCGCA
GACCGATACCAGGATCTTGCCATCCTATGGAACTGCCTCGGTGAGTTTTCTCCTTCATTACAGAAACGGC
TTTTTCAAAAATATGGTATTGATAATCCTGATATGAATAAATTGCAGTTTCATTTGATGCTCGATGAGTT
TTTCTAATCAGAATTGGTTAATTGGTTGTAACACTGGCAGAGCATTACGCTGACTTGACGGGACGGCGCA
AGCTCATGACCAAAATCCCTTAACGTGAGTTACGCGTCGTTCCACTGAGCGTCAGACCCCGTAGAAAAGA
TCAAAGGATCTTCTTGAGATCCTTTTTTTCTGCGCGTAATCTGCTGCTTGCAAACAAAAAAACCACCGCT
ACCAGCGGTGGTTTGTTTGCCGGATCAAGAGCTACCAACTCTTTTTCCGAAGGTAACTGGCTTCAGCAGA
GCGCAGATACCAAATACTGTCCTTCTAGTGTAGCCGTAGTTAGGCCACCACTTCAAGAACTCTGTAGCAC
CGCCTACATACCTCGCTCTGCTAATCCTGTTACCAGTGGCTGCTGCCAGTGGCGATAAGTCGTGTCTTAC
CGGGTTGGACTCAAGACGATAGTTACCGGATAAGGCGCAGCGGTCGGGCTGAACGGGGGGTTCGTGCACA
CAGCCCAGCTTGGAGCGAACGACCTACACCGAACTGAGATACCTACAGCGTGAGCATTGAGAAAGCGCCA
CGCTTCCCGAAGGGAGAAAGGCGGACAGGTATCCGGTAAGCGGCAGGGTCGGAACAGGAGAGCGCACGAG
GGAGCTTCCAGGGGGAAACGCCTGGTATCTTTATAGTCCTGTCGGGTTTCGCCACCTCTGACTTGAGCGT
CGATTTTTGTGATGCTCGTCAGGGGGGCGGAGCCTATGGAAAAACGCCAGCAACGCGGCCTTTTTACGGT
TCCTGGCCTTTTGCTGGCCTTTTGCTCACATGTT
Features (pLannotate 1.2.2; 9 found; start..end, strand, type, name):
    121..213     +  CDS            lacI (fragment): lac repressor; lacI; The lac repressor binds to the lac operator to inhibit transcription in E. coli. This inhibition can be relieved by adding lactose or isopropyl-β-D-thiogalactopyranoside (IPTG).
    268..295     -  terminator     rrnB T2 terminator: transcription terminator T2 from the E. coli rrnB gene
    427..470     +  terminator     rrnB T1 terminator: Escherichia coli rrnB; transcription terminator T1 from the E. coli rrnB gene
    517..553     -  CDS            lacZα (fragment): LacZα fragment of β-galactosidase; lacZ fragment
    569..668     +  protein_bind   attL1: mutant version of attL; recombination site for the Gateway® LR reaction LR Clonase™
   1589..1688    -  protein_bind   attL2: mutant version of attL; recombination site for the Gateway® LR reaction LR Clonase™
   1706..1724    -  promoter       T7 promoter: promoter for bacteriophage T7 RNA polymerase
   1858..2667    +  CDS            KanR: aminoglycoside phosphotransferase; aph(3')-Ia; confers resistance to kanamycin in bacteria or G418 (Geneticin®) in eukaryotes
   2814..3402    +  rep_origin     ori: high-copy-number ColE1/pMB1/pBR322/pUC origin of replication
