[The description below was written by a language model from this plasmid's Addgene catalogue record and pLannotate feature annotations shown in this document.]
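Description:
pENTR TERRA is a Gateway entry clone built on the Invitrogen pENTR/D-hH1 backbone and carrying a human telomeric repeat fragment intended to be transcribed as TERRA, the telomeric repeat-containing RNA. The insert is recorded as 868 bp and comprises roughly 130 hexanucleotide repeats, a mixture of canonical TTAGGG and variant TTGGGG units. It lies between the attL1 and attL2 recombination sites, so it can be moved into attR-containing destination vectors by an LR Clonase reaction. The plasmid is maintained in E. coli through a high-copy ColE1/pUC-type origin and selected with kanamycin via the aph(3')-Ia resistance gene. The rrnB T1 and T2 terminators upstream of attL1 insulate the cloning region from read-through transcription. A T7 promoter sits just outside attL2, and the short lacI and lacZα fragments annotated nearby appear to be backbone remnants without a functional role.

The entry clone itself carries no mammalian promoter. The human H1 promoter of the parental plasmid was excised with SacI and BamHI, and the ends were blunted with Klenow fragment and religated, destroying the BamHI site. This was done so that expression would be driven by the CMV promoter already present in destination vectors such as adenoviral pAd/CMV or lentiviral pLenti4/V5. The construct thus serves as a shuttle for generating viral or plasmid vectors that overexpress TERRA in human cells, in the context of work on how telomere transcripts affect telomerase in cancer cells. The depositor cautions that the supplied 3,464 nt sequence may not accurately reflect the positions of canonical and variant repeats or the exact insert length, and that the repository's partial sequencing does not span the whole repeat tract.
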