Addgene plasmid #111383: pENTR TERRA
Purpose: TERRA with approximately 130 telomere hexanucleotide repeats of TTAGGG and TTGGGG variant sequences
Depositing lab: Klaus Holzmann. Depositing organization: Medical University of Vienna. Publication: Telomere Transcripts Target Telomerase in Human Cancer Cells. Kreilmeier T, Mejri D, Hauck M, Kleiter M, Holzmann K. Genes (Basel). 2016 Aug 16;7(8). pii: genes7080046. doi: 10.3390/genes7080046. PubMed 27537914.
Backbone
  Vector backbone: pENTR/D-hH1
  Backbone manufacturer: Invitrogen
  Modifications to backbone: From the pENTR-hH1 plasmid with inserted telomere fragment, the H1 promoter was deleted for use with Gateway expression vectors with built-in expression cassettes using CMV promoters, like pAD/CMV and pLenti4/V5 (Invitrogen). To this end, the hH1 promoter was cut out with SacI and BamHI (Fermentas) and the remaining plasmid fragment was treated with Klenow fragment (Invitrogen) to generate blunt ends, ligated and transformed in competent E. coli as described before.
  Vector type: Gateway Entry Cloning
Growth in bacteria
  Bacterial resistance: Kanamycin, 50 μg/mL
  Growth temperature: 37°C
  Growth strain: DH5alpha
  Copy number: Unknown
Gene/Insert
  Gene/Insert name: TERRA
  Species: H. sapiens (human)
  Insert size (bp): 868
  Cloning method: Restriction Enzyme; 5′ cloning site unknown (unknown if destroyed); 3′ cloning site unknown (unknown if destroyed)
  Sequencing primers: 5′ unknown
Terms and licenses: Academic/Nonprofit Terms; Industry Terms: Not Available to Industry
Depositor comments: Depositing Scientist Sequence may not contain all correct information about the telomere sequence repeats such as canonical and variant repeat positions, and precise information about insert length. Further, the Addgene Partial NGS Result does not include the entire region of telomere repeats. Note that the BamHI site was destroyed during cloning.
How to cite: pENTR TERRA was a gift from Klaus Holzmann (Addgene plasmid # 111383 ; http://n2t.net/addgene:111383 ; RRID:Addgene_111383)
