>Addgene plasmid #111383 | pENTR TERRA | addgene partial sequence | sequence record 327817 | Addgene Partial NGS Result
TTAGGGTTAGGGTTAGGGTTAGGGTTAGGGTTAGGGTTAGGGTTAGGGTTAGGGTTAGGGTTAGGGTTAG
GGTTAGGGTTAGGGTTAGGGTTAGGGTTAGGGTTAGGGTTAGGGTTAGGGTTAGGGTTAGGGTTAGGGTT
AGGGTTAGGGTTCGGAATTCATCGATGATATCAGATCGACAATTCCACTTTTTTTAATTCTCGAGATATC
TAGACCCAGCTTTCTTGTACAAAGTTGGCATTATAAGAAAGCATTGCTTATCAATTTGTTGCAACGAACA
GGTCACTATCAGTCAAAATAAAATCATTATTTGCCATCCAGCTGATATCCCCTATAGTGAGTCGTATTAC
ATGGTCATAGCTGTTTCCTGGCAGCTCTGGCCCGTGTCTCAAAATCTCTGATGTTACATTGCACAAGATA
AAAATATATCATCATGAACAATAAAACTGTCTGCTTACATAAACAGTAATACAAGGGGTGTTATGAGCCA
TATTCAACGGGAAACGTCGAGGCCGCGATTAAATTCCAACATGGATGCTGATTTATATGGGTATAAATGG
GCTCGCGATAATGTCGGGCAATCAGGTGCGACAATCTATCGCTTGTATGGGAAGCCCGATGCGCCAGAGT
TGTTTCTGAAACATGGCAAAGGTAGCGTTGCCAATGATGTTACAGATGAGATGGTCAGACTAAACTGGCT
GACGGAATTTATGCCTCTTCCGACCATCAAGCATTTTATCCGTACTCCTGATGATGCATGGTTACTCACC
ACTGCGATCCCCGGAAAAACAGCATTCCAGGTATTAGAAGAATATCCTGATTCAGGTGAAAATATTGTTG
ATGCGCTGGCAGTGTTCCTGCGCCGGTTGCATTCGATTCCTGTTTGTAATTGTCCTTTTAACAGCGATCG
CGTATTTCGTCTCGCTCAGGCGCAATCACGAATGAATAACGGTTTGGTTGATGCGAGTGATTTTGATGAC
GAGCGTAATGGCTGGCCTGTTGAACAAGTCTGGAAAGAAATGCATAAACTTTTGCCATTCTCACCGGATT
CAGTCGTCACTCATGGTGATTTCTCACTTGATAACCTTATTTTTGACGAGGGGAAATTAATAGGTTGTAT
TGATGTTGGACGAGTCGGAATCGCAGACCGATACCAGGATCTTGCCATCCTATGGAACTGCCTCGGTGAG
TTTTCTCCTTCATTACAGAAACGGCTTTTTCAAAAATATGGTATTGATAATCCTGATATGAATAAATTGC
AGTTTCATTTGATGCTCGATGAGTTTTTCTAATCAGAATTGGTTAATTGGTTGTAACACTGGCAGAGCAT
TACGCTGACTTGACGGGACGGCGCAAGCTCATGACCAAAATCCCTTAACGTGAGTTACGCGTCGTTCCAC
TGAGCGTCAGACCCCGTAGAAAAGATCAAAGGATCTTCTTGAGATCCTTTTTTTCTGCGCGTAATCTGCT
GCTTGCAAACAAAAAAACCACCGCTACCAGCGGTGGTTTGTTTGCCGGATCAAGAGCTACCAACTCTTTT
TCCGAAGGTAACTGGCTTCAGCAGAGCGCAGATACCAAATACTGTTCTTCTAGTGTAGCCGTAGTTAGGC
CACCACTTCAAGAACTCTGTAGCACCGCCTACATACCTCGCTCTGCTAATCCTGTTACCAGTGGCTGCTG
CCAGTGGCGATAAGTCGTGTCTTACCGGGTTGGACTCAAGACGATAGTTACCGGATAAGGCGCAGCGGTC
GGGCTGAACGGGGGGTTCGTGCACACAGCCCAGCTTGGAGCGAACGACCTACACCGAACTGAGATACCTA
CAGCGTGAGCTATGAGAAAGCGCCACGCTTCCCGAAGGGAGAAAGGCGGACAGGTATCCGGTAAGCGGCA
GGGTCGGAACAGGAGAGCGCACGAGGGAGCTTCCAGGGGGAAACGCCTGGTATCTTTATAGTCCTGTCGG
GTTTCGCCACCTCTGACTTGAGCGTCGATTTTTGTGATGCTCGTCAGGGGGGCGGAGCCTATGGAAAAAC
GCCAGCAACGCGGCCTTTTTACGGTTCCTGGCCTTTTGCTGGCCTTTTGCTCACATGTTCTTTCCTGCGT
TATCCCCTGATTCTGTGGATAACCGTATTACCGCCTTTGAGTGAGCTGATACCGCTCGCCGCAGCCGAAC
GACCGAGCGCAGCGAGTCAGTGAGCGAGGAAGCGGAAGAGCGCCCAATACGCAAACCGCCTCTCCCCGCG
CGTTGGCCGATTCATTAATGCAGCTGGCACGACAGGTTTCCCGACTGGAAAGCGGGCAGTGAGCGCAACG
CAATTAATACGCGTACCGCTAGCCAGGAAGAGTTTGTAGAAACGCAAAAAGGCCATCCGTCAGGATGGCC
TTCTGCTTAGTTTGATGCCTGGCAGTTTATGGCGGGCGTCCTGCCCGCCACCCTCCGGGCCGTTGCTTCA
CAACGTTCAAATCCGCTCCCGGCGGATTTGTCCTACTCAGGAGAGCGTTCACCGACAAACAACAGATAAA
ACGAAAGGCCCAGTCTTCCGACTGAGCCTTTCGTTTTATTTGATGCCTGGCAGTTCCCTACTCTCGCGTT
AACGCTAGCATGGATGTTTTCCCAGTCACGACGTTGTAAAACGACGGCCAGTCTTAAGCTCGGGCCCCAA
ATAATGATTTTATTTTGACTGATAGTGACCTGTTCGTTGCAACAAATTGATGAGCAATGCTTTTTTATAA
TGCCAACTTTGTACAAAAAAGCAGGCTTTAAAGGAACCAATTCAGTCGATCGACTGGACGAATTCCGCGG
AATTCCGGTTGGGGTTGGGGTTGGGGTTGGGGTTGGGGTTAGGGTTGGGGTTAGGGTTAGCGTTAGGGTT
AGGGTTAGGGTTGGGGTTAGGGTTAGGGTTAGGGTTAGGGTTAGG
